Addgene plasmid #225509: pcDNA -TMEM9B-3xHA
Purpose: TMEM9B expression vector
Depositing lab: Wade Harper. Publication: EndoMAP.v1 charts the structural landscape of human early endosome complexes. Gonzalez-Lozano MA, Schmid EW, Miguel Whelan E, Jiang Y, Paulo JA, Walter JC, Harper JW. Nature. 2025 Jul;643(8070):252-261. doi: 10.1038/s41586-025-09059-y. Epub 2025 May 28. PubMed 40437099.
Backbone
  Vector backbone: pcDNA3.1
  Vector type: Mammalian Expression
  Selectable markers: Hygromycin
Growth in bacteria
  Bacterial resistance: Ampicillin, 100 μg/mL
  Growth temperature: 37°C
  Growth strain: DH5alpha
  Copy number: High Copy
Gene/Insert
  Gene/Insert name: TMEM9B
  Species: H. sapiens (human)
  Entrez Gene: TMEM9B (a.k.a. C11orf15)
  Tag / fusion protein: 3xHA (C terminal on insert)
  Cloning method: Gateway Cloning
Terms and licenses: Academic/Nonprofit Terms; Industry Terms: Not Available to Industry
Depositor comments: Please visit https://doi.org/10.1101/2025.02.07.636106 for bioRxiv preprint.
How to cite: pcDNA -TMEM9B-3xHA was a gift from Wade Harper (Addgene plasmid # 225509 ; http://n2t.net/addgene:225509 ; RRID:Addgene_225509)
