[The description below was written by a language model from this plasmid's Addgene catalogue record and pLannotate feature annotations shown in this document.]
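Description:
pcDNA -TMEM9B-3xHA is a mammalian expression plasmid of about 6.3 kb built on a pcDNA3.1 backbone, designed to produce human TMEM9B (also known as C11orf15) carrying a C-terminal triple HA epitope tag. It is maintained in E. coli as a high-copy plasmid through a ColE1/pUC-type origin and is selected with ampicillin via the β-lactamase gene and its native promoter. An f1 phage origin is also present, along with remnants of lac regulatory sequence that are vector carry-over with no evident role in the design.

The expression cassette consists of the human cytomegalovirus immediate-early enhancer and promoter, followed by a T7 promoter, the TMEM9B coding sequence, the HA tag region, and a bovine growth hormone polyadenylation signal. The open reading frame is flanked by attB1 and attB2 sites, consistent with the recorded Gateway cloning method, so the attB2 site lies between the TMEM9B coding sequence and the tag. The automated annotation detects only a short fragment of the 3xHA element and a small match to an HIV-1 LTR next to the CMV promoter; the latter is probably an incidental similarity, not a functional viral element. A separate cassette, made up of the SV40 enhancer/early promoter, the hygromycin phosphotransferase gene and an SV40 poly(A) signal, allows hygromycin selection of stably transfected mammalian cells; a short ble fragment adjoining it appears to be a leftover from an earlier marker.

The stated purpose is simply TMEM9B expression. The HA tag would permit detection or immunoprecipitation of the protein, and the plasmid was deposited with a study mapping human early endosome protein complexes.
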