Features (pLannotate 1.2.2; 23 found; start..end, strand, type, name):
      1..589     +  rep_origin     ori: high-copy-number ColE1/pMB1/pBR322/pUC origin of replication
    772..864     +  CDS            lacI (fragment): lac repressor; lacI; The lac repressor binds to the lac operator to inhibit transcription in E. coli. This inhibition can be relieved by adding lactose or isopropyl-β-D-thiogalactopyranoside (IPTG).
    877..898     +  protein_bind   CAP binding site: CAP binding activates transcription in the presence of cAMP. E. coli catabolite activator protein
    913..943     +  promoter       lac promoter: promoter for the E. coli lac operon
    951..967     +  protein_bind   lac operator: The lac repressor binds to the lac operator to inhibit transcription in E. coli. This inhibition can be relieved by adding lactose or isopropyl-β-D-thiogalactopyranoside (IPTG). lac repressor encoded by lacI
   1040..1161    -  polyA_signal   SV40 poly(A) signal: SV40 polyadenylation signal
   1156..1281    -  CDS            ble (fragment): BLE_KLEPN - Experimental evidence at protein level: Swiss-Prot protein existence level 1. Binding protein with a strong affinity to the bleomycin family of antibiotics. Binds to CL990; an antimitotic-antibiotic compound. From Klebsiella pneumoniae.
   1291..2316    -  CDS            HygR: aminoglycoside phosphotransferase from E. coli; aph(4)-Ia; confers resistance to hygromycin
   2365..2694    -  promoter       SV40 promoter: SV40 enhancer and early promoter
   2708..3136    -  rep_origin     f1 ori (sequence partly withheld): f1 bacteriophage origin of replication; arrow indicates direction of (+) strand synthesis
   3157..3178    -  promoter       SV40 promoter (fragment): SV40 enhancer and early promoter
   3285..3396    -  polyA_signal   bGH poly(A) signal: bovine growth hormone polyadenylation signal
   3509..3525    -  CDS            3xHA (fragment): three tandem HA epitope tags
   3527..3551    +  protein_bind   attB2: mutant version of attB; recombination site for the Gateway® BP reaction BP Clonase™
   3553..4146    -  CDS            TMEM9B: TMM9B_HUMAN - Also known as C11orf15. Experimental evidence at protein level: Swiss-Prot protein existence level 1. Enhances production of proinflammatory cytokines induced by TNF, IL1B, and TLR ligands. Has a role in TNF activation of both the NF-kappaB and MAPK pathways. From Homo sapiens (Human).
   4152..4169    -  protein_bind   attB1 (fragment): mutant version of attB; core recombination site for the Gateway® BP reaction BP Clonase™
   4258..4276    -  promoter       T7 promoter: promoter for bacteriophage T7 RNA polymerase
   4292..4325    -  LTR            5' LTR (truncated) (fragment): truncated 5' long terminal repeat (LTR) from HIV-1
   4321..4524    -  promoter       CMV promoter: human cytomegalovirus (CMV) immediate early promoter
   4525..4904    -  enhancer       CMV enhancer: human cytomegalovirus immediate early enhancer
   5059..5111    +  misc_feature   bom (fragment): basis of mobility region from pBR322
   5170..5274    +  promoter       AmpR promoter: bla
   5275..6135    +  CDS            AmpR: β-lactamase; bla; confers resistance to ampicillin, carbenicillin, and related antibiotics
>Addgene plasmid #225509 | pcDNA -TMEM9B-3xHA | addgene full sequence | sequence record 443322 | Addgene NGS Result
TTGAGATCCTTTTTTTCTGCGCGTAATCTGCTGCTTGCAAACAAAAAAACCACCGCTACCAGCGGTGGTT
TGTTTGCCGGATCAAGAGCTACCAACTCTTTTTCCGAAGGTAACTGGCTTCAGCAGAGCGCAGATACCAA
ATACTGTTCTTCTAGTGTAGCCGTAGTTAGGCCACCACTTCAAGAACTCTGTAGCACCGCCTACATACCT
CGCTCTGCTAATCCTGTTACCAGTGGCTGCTGCCAGTGGCGATAAGTCGTGTCTTACCGGGTTGGACTCA
AGACGATAGTTACCGGATAAGGCGCAGCGGTCGGGCTGAACGGGGGGTTCGTGCACACAGCCCAGCTTGG
AGCGAACGACCTACACCGAACTGAGATACCTACAGCGTGAGCTATGAGAAAGCGCCACGCTTCCCGAAGG
GAGAAAGGCGGACAGGTATCCGGTAAGCGGCAGGGTCGGAACAGGAGAGCGCACGAGGGAGCTTCCAGGG
GGAAACGCCTGGTATCTTTATAGTCCTGTCGGGTTTCGCCACCTCTGACTTGAGCGTCGATTTTTGTGAT
GCTCGTCAGGGGGGCGGAGCCTATGGAAAAACGCCAGCAACGCGGCCTTTTTACGGTTCCTGGCCTTTTG
CTGGCCTTTTGCTCACATGTTCTTTCCTGCGTTATCCCCTGATTCTGTGGATAACCGTATTACCGCCTTT
GAGTGAGCTGATACCGCTCGCCGCAGCCGAACGACCGAGCGCAGCGAGTCAGTGAGCGAGGAAGCGGAAG
AGCGCCCAATACGCAAACCGCCTCTCCCCGCGCGTTGGCCGATTCATTAATGCAGCTGGCACGACAGGTT
TCCCGACTGGAAAGCGGGCAGTGAGCGCAACGCAATTAATGTGAGTTAGCTCACTCATTAGGCACCCCAG
GCTTTACACTTTATGCTTCCGGCTCGTATGTTGTGTGGAATTGTGAGCGGATAACAATTTCACACAGGAA
ACAGCTATGACCATGATTACGCCAAGCTCTAGCTAGAGGTCGACGGTATACAGACATGATAAGATACATT
GATGAGTTTGGACAAACCACAACTAGAATGCAGTGAAAAAAATGCTTTATTTGTGAAATTTGTGATGCTA
TTGCTTTATTTGTAACCATTATAAGCTGCAATAAACAAGTTGGGGTGGGCGAAGAACTCCAGCATGAGAT
CCCCGCGCTGGAGGATCATCCAGCCGGCGTCCCGGAAAACGATTCCGAAGCCCAACCTTTCATAGAAGGC
GGCGGTGGAATCGAAATCTCGTAGCACGTGCTATTCCTTTGCCCTCGGACGAGTGCTGGGGCGTCGGTTT
CCACTATCGGCGAGTACTTCTACACAGCCATCGGTCCAGACGGCCGCGCTTCTGCGGGCGATTTGTGTAC
GCCCGACAGTCCCGGCTCCGGATCGGACGATTGCGTCGCATCGACCCTGCGCCCAAGCTGCATCATCGAA
ATTGCCGTCAACCAAGCTCTGATAGAGTTGGTCAAGACCAATGCGGAGCATATACGCCCGGAGCCGCGGC
GATCCTGCAAGCTCCGGATGCCTCCGCTCGAAGTAGCGCGTCTGCTGCTCCATACAAGCCAACCACGGCC
TCCAGAAGAAGATGTTGGCGACCTCGTATTGGGAATCCCCGAACATCGCCTCGCTCCAGTCAATGACCGC
TGTTATGCGGCCATTGTCCGTCAGGACATTGTTGGAGCCGAAATCCGCGTGCACGAGGTGCCGGACTTCG
GGGCAGTCCTCGGCCCAAAGCATCAGCTCATCGAGAGCCTGCGCGACGGACGCACTGACGGTGTCGTCCA
TCACAGTTTGCCAGTGATACACATGGGGATCAGCAATCGCGCATATGAAATCACGCCATGTAGTGTATTG
ACCGATTCCTTGCGGTCCGAATGGGCCGAACCCGCTCGTCTGGCTAAGATCGGCCGCAGCGATCGCATCC
ATGGCCTCCGCGACCGGCTGCAGAACAGCGGGCAGTTCGGTTTCAGGCAGGTCTTGCAACGTGACACCCT
GTGCACGGCGGGAGATGCAATAGGTCAGGCTCTCGCTGAATTCCCCAATGTCAAGCACTTCCGGAATCGG
GAGCGCGGCCGATGCAAAGTGCCGATAAACATAACGATCTTTGTAGAAACCATCGGCGCAGCTATTTACC
CGCAGGACATATCCACGCCCTCCTACATCGAAGCTGAAAGCACGAGATTCTTCGCCCTCCGAGAGCTGCA
TCAGGTCGGAGACGCTGTCGAACTTTTCGATCAGAAACTTCTCGACAGACGTCGCGGTGAGTTCAGGCTT
TTTCATCACGTGCTGATCAGATCCGAAAATGGATATACAAGCTCCCGGGAGCTTTTTGCAAAAGCCTAGG
CCTCCAAAAAAGCCTCCTCACTACTTCTGGAATAGCTCAGAGGCAGAGGCGGCCTCGGCCTCTGCATAAA
TAAAAAAAATTAGTCAGCCATGGGGCGGAGAATGGGCGGAACTGGGCGGAGTTAGGGGCGGGATGGGCGG
AGTTAGGGGCGGGACTATGGTTGCTGACTAATTGAGATGCATGCTTTGCATACTTCTGCCTGCTGGGGAG
CCTGGGGACTTTCCACACCTGGTTGCTGACTAATTGAGATGCATGCTTTGCATACTTCTGCCTGCTGGGG
AGCCTGGGGACTTTCCACACCCTAACTGACACACATTCCACAGAATTAATTCGCGTTAAATTTTTGTTAA
ATCAGCTCATTTTTTAACCAATAGGCCGAAATCGGCAAAATCCCTTATAAATCAAAAGAATAGACCGAGA
TAGGGT
[37 nt withheld, positions 2807-2843]
AAAGAACGTGGACTCCAACGTCAAAGG
[49 nt withheld, positions 2871-2919]
T
[91 nt withheld, positions 2921-3011]
G
[124 nt withheld, positions 3013-3136]
GGGGATACCCCCTAGAGCCCCAGCTGGTTCTTTCCGCCTCAGAAGCCATAGAGCCCACCGCATCCCCAGC
ATGCCTGCTATTGTCTTCCCCTTGCTGTCCTGCCCCACCCCACCCCCCAGAATAGAATGACACCTACTCA
GACAATGCGATGCAATTTCCTCATTTTATTAGGAAAGGACAGTGGGAGTGGCACCTTCCAGGGTCAAGGA
AGGCACGGGGGAGGGGCAAACAACAGATGGCTGGCAACTAGAAGGCACAGTCGAGGCTGATCAGCGGGTT
TAAACGGGCCCTCTAGACTCGAGTTTCAAGCGTAGTCTGGTACATCATAAGGGTATGCATAGTCAGGTAC
GTCATAAGGATAAGCGTAATCTGGAACATCGTATGGGTAAACCACTTTGTACAAGAAAGTTGGGTAGCTG
AGGACAACATGCCGGTCAAAGACAGACTTTCGCTGCTCTTGGACTTGAAGCTTCCAGCGCTGCTGTGCAT
ATTCTACCTTGTTCAGCACGTTGGCTCGACTGCGGGAGCGGGCTAGCACATCGTGTGCATTTGCAAAAGG
CTGGTGATCCCCAATATCATCATCACTCTGTATCAACTGTGCATGTCCAAAGAGGCGCCTCTTCAGTATG
GGCTCAACCAGAGTAAGATATACCATGTACAGAAGTAGAAGGCCCAAAATGGAGAGATAAATTATAATGG
TAACCTTGATTGTGACAGAGCTTCTTTCTTCATATTTGCATTCACAGCGTAGACAGTATGCTTCTACATC
AGGCCCCCGCACAGGCATGGGCTCCACAACATGAAGGCAATCACAATCTTTCTGAGATATGTTCTTATTA
TAAATATGCCCAGAATTTTCTTTATAGGGAGGGCAGATACATTTACATCTGACATCCTCGAAATTCTTGG
CGGCGTCTGACAGCTGCGCCAGCAGCAGCACGGAAAGCGCCAGGCACGACAGGCTGAGCAAGGAGCCAAG
CCGAAGAAGGCCTCCCCACAGGGTCGCCATGCCAACTTTTTTGTACAAACTTGTTGATATCTGCAGAATT
CCACCACACTGGACTAGTGGATCCGAGCTCGGTACCAAGCTTAAGTTTAAACGCTAGCCAGCTTGGGTCT
CCCTATAGTGAGTCGTATTAATTTCGATAAGCCAGTAAGCAGTGGGTTCTCTAGTTAGCCAGAGAGCTCT
GCTTATATAGACCTCCCACCGTACACGCCTACCGCCCATTTGCGTCAATGGGGCGGAGTTGTTACGACAT
TTTGGAAAGTCCCGTTGATTTTGGTGCCAAAACAAACTCCCATTGACGTCAATGGGGTGGAGACTTGGAA
ATCCCCGTGAGTCAAACCGCTATCCACGCCCATTGATGTACTGCCAAAACCGCATCACCATGGTAATAGC
GATGACTAATACGTAGATGTACTGCCAAGTAGGAAAGTCCCATAAGGTCATGTACTGGGCATAATGCCAG
GCGGGCCATTTACCGTCATTGACGTCAATAGGGGGCGTACTTGGCATATGATACACTTGATGTACTGCCA
AGTGGGCAGTTTACCGTAAATACTCCACCCATTGACGTCAATGGAAAGTCCCTATTGGCGTTACTATGGG
AACATACGTCATTATTGACGTCAATGGGCGGGGGTCGTTGGGCGGTCAGCCAGGCGGGCCATTTACCGTA
AGTTATGTAACGCGGAACTCCATATATGGGCTATGAACTAATGACCCCGTAATTGATTACTATTAATAAC
TAGTCAATAATCAATGTCAACGCGTATATCTGGCCCGTACATCGCGAAGCAGCGCAAAACGCCTAACCCT
AAGCAGATTCTTCATGCAATTGTCGGTCAAGCCTTGCCTTGTTGTAGCTTAAATTTTGCTCGCGCACTAC
TCAGCGACCTCCAACACACAAGCAGGGAGCAGATACTGGCTTAACTATGCGGCATCAGAGCAGATTGTAC
TGAGAGTGCACCATAGGGGATCGGGAGATCTCCCGATCCGTCGACGTCAGGTGGCACTTTTCGGGGAAAT
GTGCGCGGAACCCCTATTTGTTTATTTTTCTAAATACATTCAAATATGTATCCGCTCATGAGACAATAAC
CCTGATAAATGCTTCAATAATATTGAAAAAGGAAGAGTATGAGTATTCAACATTTCCGTGTCGCCCTTAT
TCCCTTTTTTGCGGCATTTTGCCTTCCTGTTTTTGCTCACCCAGAAACGCTGGTGAAAGTAAAAGATGCT
GAAGATCAGTTGGGTGCACGAGTGGGTTACATCGAACTGGATCTCAACAGCGGTAAGATCCTTGAGAGTT
TTCGCCCCGAAGAACGTTTTCCAATGATGAGCACTTTTAAAGTTCTGCTATGTGGCGCGGTATTATCCCG
TATTGACGCCGGGCAAGAGCAACTCGGTCGCCGCATACACTATTCTCAGAATGACTTGGTTGAGTACTCA
CCAGTCACAGAAAAGCATCTTACGGATGGCATGACAGTAAGAGAATTATGCAGTGCTGCCATAACCATGA
GTGATAACACTGCGGCCAACTTACTTCTGACAACGATCGGAGGACCGAAGGAGCTAACCGCTTTTTTGCA
CAACATGGGGGATCATGTAACTCGCCTTGATCGTTGGGAACCGGAGCTGAATGAAGCCATACCAAACGAC
GAGCGTGACACCACGATGCCTGTAGCAATGGCAACAACGTTGCGCAAACTATTAACTGGCGAACTACTTA
CTCTAGCTTCCCGGCAACAATTAATAGACTGGATGGAGGCGGATAAAGTTGCAGGACCACTTCTGCGCTC
GGCCCTTCCGGCTGGCTGGTTTATTGCTGATAAATCTGGAGCCGGTGAGCGTGGGTCTCGCGGTATCATT
GCAGCACTGGGGCCAGATGGTAAGCCCTCCCGTATCGTAGTTATCTACACGACGGGGAGTCAGGCAACTA
TGGATGAACGAAATAGACAGATCGCTGAGATAGGTGCCTCACTGATTAAGCATTGGTAACTGTCAGACCA
AGTTTACTCATATATACTTTAGATTGATTTAAAACTTCATTTTTAATTTAAAAGGATCTAGGTGAAGATC
CTTTTTGATAATCTCATGACCAAAATCCCTTAACGTGAGTTTTCGTTCCACTGAGCGTCAGACCCCGTAG
AAAAGATCAAAGGATCTTC
